>Addgene plasmid #153215 | pAGM65881 | addgene full sequence | sequence record 307959 | Addgene NGS Result
GGGACACGAAGTGATCCGTTTAAACTATCAGTGTTTGACAGGATATATTGGCGGGTAAACCTAAGAGAAA
AGAGCGTTTATTAGAATAATCGGATATTTAAAAGGGCGTGAAAAGGTTTATCCGTTCGTCCATTTGTATG
TGCATGCCAACCACAGGGTTCCCCTCGGGAGTGCCGTGCGGCTGCATGAAATCCTGGCCGGTTTGTCTGA
TGCCAAGCTGGCGGCCTGGCCGGCCAGCTTGGCCGCTGAAGAAACCGAGCGCCGCCGTCTAAAAAGGTGA
TGTGTATTTGAGTAAAACAGCTTGCGTCATGCGGTCGCTGCGTATATGATGCGATGAGTAAATAAACAAA
TACGCAAGGGGAACGCATGAAGGTTATCGCTGTACTTAACCAGAAAGGCGGGTCAGGCAAGACGACCATC
GCAACCCATCTAGCCCGCGCCCTGCAACTCGCCGGGGCCGATGTTCTGTTAGTCGATTCCGATCCCCAGG
GCAGTGCCCGCGATTGGGCGGCCGTGCGGGAAGATCAACCGCTAACCGTTGTCGGCATCGACCGCCCGAC
GATTGACCGCGACGTGAAGGCCATCGGCCGGCGCGACTTCGTAGTGATCGACGGAGCGCCCCAGGCGGCG
GACTTGGCTGTGTCCGCGATCAAGGCAGCCGACTTCGTGCTGATTCCGGTGCAGCCAAGCCCTTACGACA
TATGGGCCACCGCCGACCTGGTGGAGCTGGTTAAGCAGCGCATTGAGGTCACGGATGGAAGGCTACAAGC
GGCCTTTGTCGTGTCGCGGGCGATCAAAGGCACGCGCATCGGCGGTGAGGTTGCCGAGGCGCTGGCCGGG
TACGAGCTGCCCATTCTTGAGTCCCGTATCACGCAGCGCGTGAGCTACCCAGGCACTGCCGCCGCCGGCA
CAACCGTTCTTGAATCAGAACCCGAGGGCGACGCTGCCCGCGAGGTCCAGGCGCTGGCCGCTGAAATTAA
ATCAAAACTCATTTGAGTTAATGAGGTAAAGAGAAAATGAGCAAAAGCACAAACACGCTAAGTGCCGGCC
GTCCGAGCGCACGCAGCAGCAAGGCTGCAACGTTGGCCAGCCTGGCAGACACGCCAGCCATGAAGCGGGT
CAACTTTCAGTTGCCGGCGGAGGATCACACCAAGCTGAAGATGTACGCGGTACGCCAAGGCAAGACCATT
ACCGAGCTGCTATCTGAATACATCGCGCAGCTACCAGAGTAAATGAGCAAATGAATAAATGAGTAGATGA
ATTTTAGCGGCTAAAGGAGGCGGCATGGAAAATCAAGAACAACCAGGCACCGACGCCGTGGAATGCCCCA
TGTGTGGAGGAACGGGCGGTTGGCCAGGCGTAAGCGGCTGGGTTGTCTGCCGGCCCTGCAATGGCACTGG
AACCCCCAAGCCCGAGGAATCGGCGTGAGCGGTCGCAAACCATCCGGCCCGGTACAAATCGGCGCGGCGC
TGGGTGATGACCTGGTGGAGAAGTTGAAGGCCGCGCAGGCCGCCCAGCGGCAACGCATCGAGGCAGAAGC
ACGCCCCGGTGAATCGTGGCAAGCGGCCGCTGATCGAATCCGCAAAGAATCCCGGCAACCGCCGGCAGCC
GGTGCGTCGTCGATTAGGAAGCCGCCCAAGGGCGACGAGCAACCAGATTTTTTCGTTCCGATGCTCTATG
ACGTGGGCACCCGCGATAGTCGCAGCATCATGGACGTGGCCGTTTTCCGTCTGTCGAAGCGTGACCGACG
AGCTGGCGAGGTGATCCGCTACGAGCTTCCAGACGGGCACGTAGAGGTTTCCGCAGGGCCGGCCGGCATG
GCCAGTGTGTGGGATTACGACCTGGTACTGATGGCGGTTTCCCATCTAACCGAATCCATGAACCGATACC
GGGAAGGGAAGGGAGACAAGCCCGGCCGCGTGTTCCGTCCACACGTTGCGGACGTACTCAAGTTCTGCCG
GCGAGCCGATGGCGGAAAGCAGAAAGACGACCTGGTAGAAACCTGCATTCGGTTAAACACCACGCACGTT
GCCATGCAGCGTACGAAGAAGGCCAAGAACGGCCGCCTGGTGACGGTATCCGAGGGTGAAGCCTTGATTA
GCCGCTACAAGATCGTAAAGAGCGAAACCGGGCGGCCGGAGTACATCGAGATCGAGCTAGCTGATTGGAT
GTACCGCGAGATCACAGAAGGCAAGAACCCGGACGTGCTGACGGTTCACCCCGATTACTTTTTGATCGAT
CCCGGCATCGGCCGTTTTCTCTACCGCCTGGCACGCCGCGCCGCAGGCAAGGCAGAAGCCAGATGGTTGT
TCAAGACGATCTACGAACGCAGTGGCAGCGCCGGAGAGTTCAAGAAGTTCTGTTTCACCGTGCGCAAGCT
GATCGGGTCAAATGACCTGCCGGAGTACGATTTGAAGGAGGAGGCGGGGCAGGCTGGCCCGATCCTAGTC
ATGCGCTACCGCAACCTGATCGAGGGCGAAGCATCCGCCGGTTCCTAATGTACGGAGCAGATGCTAGGGC
AAATTGCCCTAGCAGGGGAAAAAGGTCGAAAAAGCTTCTTTCCTGTGGATAGCACGTACATTGGGAACCC
AAAGCCGTACATTGGGAACCGGAACCCGTACATTGGGAACCCAAAGCCGTACATTGGGAACCGGTCACAC
ATGTAAGTGACTGATATAAAAGAGAAAAAAGGCGATTTTTCCGCCTAAAACTCTTTAAAACTTATTAAAA
CTCTTAAAACCCGCCTGGCCTGTGCATAACTGTCTGGCCAGCGCACAGCCGAACAGCTGCAAAAAGCGCC
CACATCAAGGCTCCGAGTGCGCGGAACCCCTATTTGTTTATTTTTCTAAATACATTCAAATATGTATCCG
CTCATGAGACAATAACCCTGATAAATGCTTCAATAATATTGAAAAAGGAAGAGTATGGCTAAAATGAGAA
TATCACCGGAATTGAAAAAACTGATCGAAAAATACCGCTGCGTAAAAGATACGGAAGGAATGTCTCCTGC
TAAGGTATATAAGCTGGTGGGAGAAAATGAAAACCTATATTTAAAAATGACGGACAGCCGGTATAAAGGG
ACCACCTATGATGTGGAACGGGAAAAGGACATGATGCTATGGCTGGAAGGAAAGCTGCCTGTTCCAAAGG
TCCTGCACTTTGAACGGCATGATGGCTGGAGCAATCTGCTCATGAGTGAGGCCGATGGCGTCCTTTGCTC
GGAAGAGTATGAAGATGAACAAAGCCCTGAAAAGATTATCGAGCTGTATGCGGAGTGCATCAGGCTCTTT
CACTCCATCGACATATCGGATTGTCCCTATACGAATAGCTTAGACAGCCGCTTAGCCGAATTGGATTACT
TACTGAATAACGATCTGGCCGATGTGGATTGCGAAAACTGGGAAGAGGACACTCCATTTAAAGATCCGCG
CGAGCTGTATGATTTTTTAAAGACGGAAAAGCCCGAAGAGGAACTTGTCTTTTCCCACGGCGACCTGGGA
GACAGCAACATCTTTGTGAAAGATGGCAAAGTAAGTGGCTTTATTGATCTTGGGAGAAGCGGCAGGGCGG
ACAAGTGGTATGACATTGCCTTCTGCGTCCGGTCGCTCAGGGAGGATATCGGGGAAGAACAGTATGTCGA
GCTATTTTTTGACTTACTGGGGATCAAGCCTGATTGGGAGAAAATAAAATATTATATTTTACTGGATGAA
TTGTTTTAGCTGTCAGACCAAGTTTACTCATATATACTTTAGATTGATTTAAAACTTCATTTTTAATTTA
AAAGGATCTAGGTGAAGATCCTTTTTGATAATCTCATGACCAAAATCCCTTAACGTGAGTTTTCGTTCCA
CTGAGCGTCAGACCCCGTAGAAAAGATCAAAGGATCTTCTTGAGATCCTTTTTTTCTGCGCGTAATCTGC
TGCTTGCAAACAAAAAAACCACCGCTACCAGCGGTGGTTTGTTTGCCGGATCAAGAGCTACCAACTCTTT
TTCCGAAGGTAACTGGCTTCAGCAGAGCGCAGATACCAAATACTGTTCTTCTAGTGTAGCCGTAGTTAGG
CCACCACTTCAAGAACTCTGTAGCACCGCCTACATACCTCGCTCTGCTAATCCTGTTACCAGTGGCTGCT
GCCAGTGGCGATAAGTCGTGTCTTACCGGGTTGGACTCAAGACGATAGTTACCGGATAAGGCGCAGCGGT
CGGGCTGAACGGGGGGTTCGTGCACACAGCCCAGCTTGGAGCGAACGACCTACACCGAACTGAGATACCT
ACAGCGTGAGCTATGAGAAAGCGCCACGCTTCCCGAAGGGAGAAAGGCGGACAGGTATCCGGTAAGCGGC
AGGGTCGGAACAGGAGAGCGCACGAGGGAGCTTCCAGGGGGAAACGCCTGGTATCTTTATAGTCCTGTCG
GGTTTCGCCACCTCTGACTTGAGCGTCGATTTTTGTGATGCTCGTCAGGGGGGCGGAGCCTATGGAAAAA
CGCCAGCAACGCGGCCTTTTTACGGTTCCTGCTCGGATCTGTTGGACCGGACAGTAGTCATGGTTGATGG
GCTGCCTGTATCGAGTGGTGATTTTGTGCCGAGCTGCCGGTCGGGGAGCTGTTGGCTGGCTGGTGGCAGG
ATATATTGTGGTGTAAACAAATTGACGCTTAGACAACTTAATAACACATTGCGGACGTTTTTAATGTACT
GGGGTTGAACACTCTGTGCCGAATTCGGATCCGGAGAGCGGAGAATTAAGGGAGTCACGTTATGACCCCC
GCCGATGACGCGGGACAAGCCGTTTTACGTTTGGAACTGACAGAACCGCAACGTTGAAGGAGCCACTCAG
CCGCGGGTTTCTGGAGTTTAATGAGCTAAGCACATACGTCAGAAACCATTATTGCGCGTTCAAAAGTCGC
CTAAGGTCACTATCAGCTAGCAAATATTTCTTGTCAAAAATGCTCCACTGACGTTCCATAAATTCCCCTC
GGTATCCAATTAGAGTCTCATATTCACTCTCAATCCAAATAATCTGCACCGGATCTGGATCGTTTCGCAT
GATTGAACAAGATGGATTGCACGCAGGTTCTCCGGCCGCTTGGGTGGAGAGGCTATTCGGCTATGACTGG
GCACAACAGACAATCGGCTGCTCTGATGCCGCCGTGTTCCGGCTGTCAGCGCAGGGGCGCCCGGTTCTTT
TTGTCAAGACCGACCTGTCCGGTGCCCTGAATGAACTCCAGGACGAGGCAGCGCGGCTATCGTGGCTGGC
CACGACGGGCGTTCCTTGCGCAGCTGTGCTCGACGTTGTCACTGAAGCGGGAAGGGACTGGCTGCTATTG
GGCGAAGTGCCGGGGCAGGATCTCCTGTCATCTCACCTTGCTCCTGCCGAGAAAGTATCCATCATGGCTG
ATGCAATGCGGCGGCTGCATACGCTTGATCCGGCTACCTGCCCATTCGACCACCAAGCGAAACATCGCAT
CGAGCGAGCACGTACTCGGATGGAAGCCGGTCTTGTCGATCAGGATGATCTGGACGAAGAGCATCAGGGG
CTCGCGCCAGCCGAACTGTTCGCCAGGCTCAAGGCGCGTATGCCCGACGGCGAGGATCTCGTCGTGACTC
ATGGCGATGCCTGCTTGCCGAATATCATGGTGGAAAATGGCCGCTTTTCTGGATTCATCGACTGTGGCCG
GCTGGGTGTGGCGGACCGCTATCAGGACATAGCGTTGGCTACCCGTGATATTGCTGAAGAGCTTGGCGGC
GAATGGGCTGACCGCTTCCTCGTGCTTTACGGTATCGCCGCTCCCGATTCGCAGCGCATCGCCTTCTATC
GCCTTCTTGACGAGTTCTTCTGAGCGGGTCTGGATCTAGAGTCAAGCAGATCGTTCAAACATTTGGCAAT
AAAGTTTCTTAAGATTGAATCCTGTTGCCGGTCTTGCGATGATTATCATATAATTTCTGTTGAATTACGT
TAAGCATGTAATAATTAACATGTAATGCATGACGTTATTTATGAGATGGGTTTTTATGATTAGAGTCCCG
CAATTATACATTTAATACGCGATAGAAAACAAAATATAGCGCGCAAACTAGGATAAATTATCGCGCGCGG
TGTCATCTATGTTACTAGATCGACGCTGCAAGAATTCAAGCTTGGAGCTCAACTTTTGATTCGCTATTTG
CAGTGCACCTGTGGCGTTCATCACATCTTTTGTGACACTGTTTGCACTGGTCATTGCTATTACAAAGGAC
CTTCCTGATGTTGAAGGAGATCGAAAGTAAGTAACTGCACGCATAACCATTTTCTTTCCGCTCTTTGGCT
CAATCCATTTGACAGTCAAAGACAATGTTTAACCAGCTCCGTTTGATATATTGTCTTTATGTGTTTGTTC
AAGCATGTTTAGTTAATCATGCCTTTGATTGATCTTGAATAGGTTCCAAATATCAACCCTGGCAACAAAA
CTTGGAGTGAGAAACATTGCATTCCTCGGTTCTGGACTTCTGCTAGTAAATTATGTTTCAGCCATATCAC
TAGCTTTCTACATGCCTCAGGTGAATTCATCTATTTCCGTCTTAACTATTTCGGTTAATTAAAGCACGAA
CACCATTACTGCATGTAGAAGCTTGATAAACTATCGCCACCAATTTATTTTTGTTGCGATATTGTTACTT
TCCTCAGTATGCAGCTTTGAAAAGACCAACCCTCTTATCCTTTAACAATGAACAGGTTTTTAGAGGTAGC
TTGATGATTCCTGCACATGTGATCTTGGCTTCAGGCTTAATTTTCCAGGTAAAGCATTATGAGATACTCT
TATATCTCTTACATACTTTTGAGATAATGCACAAGAACTTCATAACTATATGCTTTAGTTTCTGCATTTG
ACACTGCCAAATTCATTAATCTCTAATATCTTTGTTGTTGATCTTTGGTAGACATGGGTACTAGAAAAAG
CAAACTACACCAAGGTAAAATACTTTTGTACAAACATAAACTCGTTATCACGGAACATCAATGGAGTGTA
TATCTAACGGAGTGTAGAAACATTTGATTATTGCAGGAAGCTATCTCAGGATATTATCGGTTTATATGGA
ATCTCTTCTACGCAGAGTATCTGTTATTCCCCTTCCTCTAGCTTTCAATTTCATGGTGAGGATATGCAGT
TTTCTTTGTATATCATTCTTCTTCTTCTTTGTAGCTTGGAGTCAAAATCGGTTCCTTCATGTACATACAT
CAAGGATATGTCCTTCTGAATTTTTATATCTTGCAATAAAAATGCTTGTACCAATTGAAACACCAGCTTT
TTGAGTTCTATGATCACTGACTTGGTTCTAACCAAAAAAAAAAAAATGTTTAATTTACATATCTAAAAGT
AGGTTTAGGGAAACCTAAACAGTAAAATATTTGTATATTATTCGAATTTCACTCATCATAAAAACTTAAA
TTGCACCATAAAATTTTGTTTTACTATTAATGATGTAATTTGTGTAACTTAAGATAAAAATAATATTCCG
TAAGTTAACCGGCTAAAACCACGTATAAACCAGGGAACCTGTTAAACCGGTTCTTTACTGGATAAAGAAA
TGAAAGCCCATGTAGACAGCTCCATTAGAGCCCAAACCCTAAATTTCTCATCTATATAAAAGGAGTGACA
TTAGGGTTTTTGTTCGTCCTCTTAAAGCTTCTCGTTTTCTCTGCCGTCTCTCTCATTCGCGCGACGCAAA
CGATCTTCAGGTGATCTTCTTTCTCCAAATCCTCTCTCATAACTCTGATTTCGTACTTGTGTATTTGAGC
TCACGCTCTGTTTCTCTCACCACAGCAATGGCTTCTAGCCCACCGAAGAAGAAGCGGAAGGTCAGCTGGA
AAATGGACAAGAAGTACAGCATTGGACTTGATATTGGTACGAACTCAGTTGGGTGGGCCGTTATCACCGA
TGAATACAAGGTACCTTCGAAGAAATTTAAAGTGCTGGGCAACACAGATAGGCACAGCATTAAGAAGAAC
TTGATCGGAGCTCTGCTCTTTGACTCTGGAGAAACCGCGGAGGCGACAAGGCTTAAACGTACTGCGAGGA
GAAGGTACACTCGCAGGAAGAACAGAATCTGTTATCTCCAAGAGATCTTTAGCAACGAGATGGCGAAGGT
AAGGATTTTTATGATATAGTATGCTTATGTATTTTGTACTGAAAGCATATCCTGCTTCATTGGGATATTA
CTGAAAGCATTTAACTACATGTAAACTCACTTGATGATCAATAAACTTGATTTTGCAGGTTGACGACTCG
TTCTTCCATCGCCTCGAGGAATCCTTCCTGGTAGAGGAAGATAAGAAACACGAGCGTCACCCCATCTTTG
GGAATATTGTTGACGAAGTAGCCTATCATGAAAAGTATCCGACTATATACCACCTTCGCAAGAAGCTGGT
GGACTCAACCGATAAGGCAGACCTTCGGCTCATATACCTGGCTCTCGCGCACATGATAAAGTTTCGTGGC
CATTTCTTGATCGAAGGGGACCTCAACCCGGATAACTCCGATGTGGATAAACTGTTCATTCAGCTCGTCC
AAACCTACAATCAGCTGTTCGAGGAGAACCCCATCAATGCATCAGGTAACATTCCTTAGTTACCTTTCTT
TTCTTTTTCCATCATAAGTTTATAGATTGTACATGCTTTGAGATTTTTCTTTGCAAACAATCTCAGGTGT
CGACGCCAAGGCAATACTGTCTGCCAGACTTTCGAAGTCCAGACGGCTTGAGAATCTGATCGCTCAATTG
CCAGGCGAGAAGAAGAACGGCTTGTTCGGGAATCTGATTGCACTGTCTCTGGGCCTCACCCCTAACTTCA
AAAGCAACTTTGACCTCGCCGAGGACGCGAAGCTGCAGCTGTCAAAGGATACATACGATGATGATCTGGA
CAATCTGCTCGCCCAAATAGGTGCTCTTGAAATTGGAACTCTTCTTTTGTTGTCTAAACCTATCAATTTC
TTTGCGGAAATTTATTTGAAGCTGTAGAGTTAAAATTGAGTCTTTTAAACTTTTGTAGGTGATCAGTATG
CCGACCTGTTCTTGGCTGCCAAGAATCTGTCAGACGCTATCTTGCTCAGTGACATTCTGCGGGTCAACAC
GGAGATAACCAAAGCGCCACTTAGCGCCTCCATGATCAAGAGGTACGACGAGCATCACCAGGATCTGACC
CTTCTGAAGGCTTTGGTTCGCCAGCAACTCCCCGAGAAGTACAAGGAGATTTTCTTTGACCAATCGAAGA
ATGGCTACGCAGGGTACATTGATGGAGGTAAGTTGTTACTTATGATTGTTTTCCTCTCTGCTACATGTAT
TTTGTTGTTCATTTCTGTAAGATATAAGAATTGAGTTTTCCTCTGATGATATTATTAGGTGCAAGTCAGG
AGGAATTCTACAAATTCATCAAGCCTATTCTGGAAAAGATGGACGGTACAGAGGAGCTGCTCGTTAAATT
GAACCGCGAAGATTTGCTTCGGAAGCAGCGTACCTTCGACAATGGCAGCATACCGCACCAGATCCACCTC
GGTGAGCTGCATGCTATCTTGAGGAGGCAAGAGGACTTCTATCCGTTCCTGAAAGACAACAGAGAGAAGA
TTGAAAAGATCCTCACGTTCCGCATTCCCTACTATGTAGGTTAGTATCATATGAAGAAATACCTAGTTTC
AGTTGATGAATGCTATTTTCTGACCTCAGTTGTTCTCTTTTGAGAATTATTTCTTTTCTAATTTGCCTGA
TTTTTCTATTAATTCATTAGGTCCACTCGCACGCGGGAACTCGCGGTTTGCGTGGATGACACGCAAATCC
GAGGAGACTATCACGCCTTGGAACTTCGAAGAGGTCGTGGACAAGGGTGCGAGTGCACAGTCCTTCATCG
AAAGGATGACCAACTTCGATAAGAATCTCCCAAATGAGAAAGTCCTGCCCAAGCATAGTCTCCTGTACGA
ATACTTCACGGTCTACAACGAGCTGACGAAGGTGAAATATGTGACGGAGGGGATGCGCAAACCGGCCTTC
CTGTCAGGTAAATCCTGGTCCACACTTTTACGATAAAAACACAAGATTTTAAACTATGAACTGATCAATA
ATCATTCCTAAAAGACCACACTTTTGTTTTGTTTCTAAAGTAATTTTTACTGTTATAACAGGTGAGCAGA
AGAAGGCCATTGTCGATCTCTTGTTCAAAACCAATCGGAAGGTCACTGTGAAACAGCTTAAAGAGGACTA
CTTTAAGAAGATCGAATGCTTTGATTCTGTGGAAATCAGCGGCGTTGAGGATAGGTTCAATGCCTCTCTT
GGCACATACCATGACCTGTTGAAAATCATCAAGGACAAGGACTTCCTTGACAACGAGGAGAACGAGGACA
TCCTCGAGGACATCGTGCTGACTCTCACGCTGTTTGAGGACAGAGAAATGATCGAGGAGCGCCTTAAGAC
TTATGCGCATCTGTTCGATGACAAGGTCATGAAGCAGTTGAAGAGGAGGAGATATACAGGTAAGAGGTCA
AAAGGTTTCCGCAATGATCCCTCTTTTTTTGTTTCTCTAGTTTCAAGAATTTGGGTATATGACTAACTTC
TGAGTGTTCCTTGATGCATATTTGTGATGAGACAAATGTTTGTTCTATGTTTTAGGTTGGGGAAGGCTCT
CCAGGAAGCTCATCAACGGCATCCGCGACAAGCAATCCGGCAAGACTATACTGGACTTTCTCAAATCCGA
CGGTTTTGCGAATCGGAACTTCATGCAGCTTATTCACGATGACTCACTGACCTTCAAAGAAGATATCCAG
AAGGCCCAAGTGTCAGGTCAGGGCGATAGCCTTCACGAACACATAGCCAACCTGGCTGGATCGCCAGCTA
TAAAGAAGGGCATACTGCAGACAGTGAAGGTTGTGGATGAGCTGGTGAAGGTAAGTTCTGCATTTGGTTA
TGCTCCTTGCATTTTAGGTGTTCGTCGCACTTCCATTTCCATGAATAGCTAAGATTTTTTTTCTCTGCAT
TCATTCTTCTTGCCTCAGTTCTAACTGTTTGTGGTATTTTTGTTTTAATTATTGCTACAGGTCATGGGCC
GCCATAAGCCGGAGAACATCGTCATCGAGATGGCGAGGGAAAACCAGACGACTCAGAAAGGGCAGAAGAA
CTCACGGGAGCGCATGAAGCGGATAGAGGAAGGCATCAAGGAGCTTGGGAGTCAGATTCTGAAAGAGCAC
CCAGTCGAAAATACTCAACTCCAGAACGAGAAGCTGTACCTCTATTACCTCCAGAATGGGAGAGATATGT
ACGTCGACCAAGAGCTCGACATTAACAGACTCTCCGACTATGATGTGGATCACATTGTCCCTCAATCTTT
CCTGAAGGACGATAGTATTGACAACAAGGTAAAGCAACTGTGTTTTAATCAATTTCTTGTCAGGATATAT
GGATTATAACTTAATTTTTGAGAAATCTGTAGTATTTGGCGTGAAATGAGTTTGCTTTTTGGTTTCTCCC
GTGTTATAGGTCCTTACGCGCTCAGACAAGAACCGCGGAAAATCCGACAATGTACCCAGCGAGGAGGTTG
TGAAGAAGATGAAGAACTATTGGAGGCAGCTTTTGAATGCTAAGCTCATAACCCAACGGAAATTCGACAA
TCTCACGAAGGCAGAAAGGGGCGGACTGTCTGAGCTCGACAAAGCCGGCTTCATCAAGCGCCAGTTGGTT
GAAACTCGTCAGATTACGAAACATGTGGCCCAGATACTCGATTCGCGTATGAATACGAAGTATGATGAGA
ATGACAAACTTATCAGGGAGGTAAAGGTAAAGTTTCCAACTTTCCTTTACCATATCAAACTAAAGTTCGA
AACTTTTTATTTGATCAACTTCAAGGCCACCCGATCTTTCTATTCCTGATTAATTTGTGATGAATCCATA
TTGACTTTTGATGGTTACGCAGGTGATCACCCTCAAGAGCAAACTGGTTAGTGACTTCCGGAAGGACTTC
CAGTTTTACAAGGTTCGCGAGATCAACAACTACCATCATGCCCATGACGCCTACCTGAACGCCGTTGTTG
GCACTGCTCTCATCAAGAAGTATCCGAAACTGGAGTCTGAGTTTGTGTACGGGGATTACAAGGTGTACGA
CGTTAGGAAGATGATCGCGAAGTCAGAACAAGAGATCGGCAAGGCTACCGCGAAATACTTCTTTTACTCG
AATATCATGAACTTCTTCAAGACAGAGATCACTCTGGCGAATGGTGAAATCCGGAAGAGGCCTCTGATCG
AGACAAATGGCGAAACAGGTCTGTCTTTCCTATTTCATATGTTTAATCCTAGGAATTTGATCAATTGATT
GTATGTATGTCGATCCCAAGACTTTCTTGTTCACTTATATCTTAACTCTCTCTTTGCTGTTTCTTGCAGG
TGAGATTGTCTGGGATAAGGGCAGGGATTTTGCGACTGTGCGTAAGGTTCTCAGCATGCCCCAAGTCAAC
ATAGTCAAGAAAACGGAGGTTCAAACCGGTGGTTTCTCCAAGGAGTCCATTCTCCCTAAGCGCAACTCCG
ACAAACTGATTGCGAGGAAGAAGGATTGGGATCCGAAGAAATACGGAGGCTTTGATAGCCCTACCGTGGC
ATACAGCGTACTGGTAGTGGCCAAGGTGGAGAAGGGCAAGAGCAAGAAACTGAAAAGCGTCAAGGAACTG
CTTGGAATTACCATAATGGAAAGGTCCTCGTTCGAGAAGAATCCGATCGACTTCCTCGAGGCTAAAGGTA
AAATATTGGATGCCAGACGATATTCTTTCTTTTGATTTGTAACTTTTTCCTGTCAAGGTCGATAAATTTT
ATTTTTTTTGGTAAAAGGTCGATAATTTTTTTTTGGAGCCATTATGTAATTTTCCTAATTAACTGAACCA
AAATTATACAAACCAGGTTACAAAGAGGTGAAGAAAGACCTCATTATCAAACTGCCCAAGTATTCGCTTT
TCGAATTGGAAAATGGCAGAAAACGCATGCTGGCATCTGCCGGAGAACTGCAGAAGGGCAACGAGCTGGC
ATTGCCCAGTAAGTACGTCAACTTCCTGTACTTGGCCTCACACTATGAGAAGCTGAAGGGGTCACCAGAG
GACAACGAGCAGAAGCAGTTGTTTGTCGAGCAGCACAAGCACTATCTTGATGAGATCATAGAGCAGATCA
GCGAATTTTCCAAGCGGGTCATTCTTGCAGACGCTAACCTCGATAAGGTAAGGACTTCTCATGAATATTA
GTGGCAGATTAGTGTTGTTAAAGTCTTTGGTTAGATAATCGATGCCTCCTAATTGTCCATGTTTTACTGG
TTTTCTACAATTAAAGGTGCTTTCCGCGTACAACAAGCACAGAGATAAGCCGATAAGGGAACAAGCGGAA
AACATCATCCACCTGTTCACACTGACCAATCTGGGAGCCCCAGCAGCCTTTAAGTACTTCGATACCACTA
TCGACAGAAAGCGCTACACATCAACCAAGGAAGTGTTGGACGCTACCCTTATTCACCAATCTATTACAGG
GCTCTATGAGACAAGGATAGATCTGTCGCAGTTGGGTGGTGACTCTAGGGCTGACCCAAAGAAGAAGCGT
AAAGTCTGAGCTTGATCCTCTAGAGTCAAGCAGATCGTTCAAACATTTGGCAATAAAGTTTCTTAAGATT
GAATCCTGTTGCCGGTCTTGCGATGATTATCATATAATTTCTGTTGAATTACGTTAAGCATGTAATAATT
AACATGTAATGCATGACGTTATTTATGAGATGGGTTTTTATGATTAGAGTCCCGCAATTATACATTTAAT
ACGCGATAGAAAACAAAATATAGCGCGCAAACTAGGATAAATTATCGCGCGCGGTGTCATCTATGTTACT
AGATCGACGCTACTATTGTCTTCGCAGCTGGCACGACAGGTTTCCCGACTGGAAAGCGGGCAGTGAGCGC
AACGCAATTAATGTGAGTTAGCTCACTCATTAGGCACCCCAGGCTTTACACTTTATGCTTCCGGCTCGTA
TGTTGTGTGGAATTGTGAGCGGATAACAATTTCACACAGGAAACAGCTATGACCATGATTACGCCAAGCT
TGCATGCCTGCAGGTCGACTCTAGAGGATCCCCGGGTACCGAGCTCGAATTCACTGGCCGTCGTTTTACA
ACGTCGTGACTGGGAAAACCCTGGCGTTACCCAACTTAATCGCCTTGCAGCACATCCCCCTTTCGCCAGC
TGGCGTAATAGCGAAGAGGCCCGCACCGATCGCCCTTCCCAACAGTTGCGCAGCCTGAATGGCGAATGGC
GCCTGATGCGGTATTTTCTCCTTACGCATCTGTGCGGTATTTCACACCGCATATGGTGCACTCTCAGTAC
AATCTGCTCTGATGCCGCATAGTTAAGCCAGCCCCGACACCCGCCAACACCCGCTGACGCGCCCTGACGG
GCTTGTCTGCTCCCGGCATCCGCTTACAGACAAGCTGTGACGAAGACAA
Features (pLannotate 1.2.2; 24 found; start..end, strand, type, name):
     36..60      +  misc_feature   RB T-DNA repeat: right border repeat from nopaline C58 T-DNA
    367..996     +  CDS            pVS1 StaA: stability protein from the Pseudomonas plasmid pVS1 (Heeb et al., 2000)
   1425..2498    +  CDS            pVS1 RepA: replication protein from the Pseudomonas plasmid pVS1 (Heeb et al., 2000)
   2564..2758    +  rep_origin     pVS1 oriV: origin of replication for the Pseudomonas plasmid pVS1 (Heeb et al., 2000)
   2820..2924    +  promoter       AmpR promoter: bla
   2925..3719    +  CDS            KanR: aminoglycoside phosphotransferase; aphA-3; confers resistance to kanamycin
   3890..4478    +  rep_origin     ori: high-copy-number ColE1/pMB1/pBR322/pUC origin of replication
   4614..4638    +  misc_feature   LB T-DNA repeat: left border repeat from nopaline C58 T-DNA
   4835..5018    +  promoter       NOS promoter: nopaline synthase promoter NOS promoter
   5039..5830    +  CDS            neo: KKA2_KLEPN - Also known as kan, nptII. Experimental evidence at protein level: Swiss-Prot protein existence level 1. Resistance to kanamycin, neomycin, paromomycin, ribostamycin, butirosin and gentamicin B. From Klebsiella pneumoniae.
   5859..6111    +  terminator     NOS terminator: nopaline synthase terminator and poly(A) signal
   6162..6533    +  CDS            HST (fragment): HSTC_ARATH - Also known as HPT2, VTE2-2. Experimental evidence at protein level: Swiss-Prot protein existence level 1. Involved in the synthesis of plastoquinone-9. Can use both homogentisic acid and 2,5-dihydroxyphenylacetic acid gamma-lactone as prenyl acceptors, and solanesyl diphosphate > farnesyl diphosphate > geranylgeranyl diphosphate >> phytyl diphosphate as prenyl donors. Do not catalyze the decardoxylation of homogentisate uncoupled from prenylation. From Arabidopsis thaliana (Mouse-ear cress).
   6685..6768    +  CDS            HST (fragment): HSTC_ARATH - Also known as HPT2, VTE2-2. Experimental evidence at protein level: Swiss-Prot protein existence level 1. Involved in the synthesis of plastoquinone-9. Can use both homogentisic acid and 2,5-dihydroxyphenylacetic acid gamma-lactone as prenyl acceptors, and solanesyl diphosphate > farnesyl diphosphate > geranylgeranyl diphosphate >> phytyl diphosphate as prenyl donors. Do not catalyze the decardoxylation of homogentisate uncoupled from prenylation. From Arabidopsis thaliana (Mouse-ear cress).
   7034..7108    +  CDS            HST (fragment): HSTC_ARATH - Also known as HPT2, VTE2-2. Experimental evidence at protein level: Swiss-Prot protein existence level 1. Involved in the synthesis of plastoquinone-9. Can use both homogentisic acid and 2,5-dihydroxyphenylacetic acid gamma-lactone as prenyl acceptors, and solanesyl diphosphate > farnesyl diphosphate > geranylgeranyl diphosphate >> phytyl diphosphate as prenyl donors. Do not catalyze the decardoxylation of homogentisate uncoupled from prenylation. From Arabidopsis thaliana (Mouse-ear cress).
   7843..8121    +  CDS            cas9 (fragment): CAS9_STRMU - Also known as csn1. Experimental evidence at protein level: Swiss-Prot protein existence level 1. CRISPR (clustered regularly interspaced short palindromic repeat) is an adaptive immune system that provides protection against mobile genetic elements (viruses, transposable elements and conjugative plasmids). CRISPR clusters contain spacers, sequences complementary to antecedent mobile elements, and target invading nucleic acids. CRISPR clusters are transcribed and processed into CRISPR RNA (crRNA). In type II CRISPR systems correct processing of pre-crRNA requires a trans- encoded
  11920..12231   +  CDS            cas9 (fragment): CAS9_LISIN - Also known as csn1. Experimental evidence at protein level: Swiss-Prot protein existence level 1. CRISPR (clustered regularly interspaced short palindromic repeat) is an adaptive immune system that provides protection against mobile genetic elements (viruses, transposable elements and conjugative plasmids). CRISPR clusters contain spacers, sequences complementary to antecedent mobile elements, and target invading nucleic acids. CRISPR clusters are transcribed and processed into CRISPR RNA (crRNA). In type II CRISPR systems correct processing of pre-crRNA requires a trans- encoded
  13613..13865   +  terminator     NOS terminator: nopaline synthase terminator and poly(A) signal
  13884..13926   +  CDS            lacI (fragment): lac repressor; lacI; The lac repressor binds to the lac operator to inhibit transcription in E. coli. This inhibition can be relieved by adding lactose or isopropyl-β-D-thiogalactopyranoside (IPTG).
  13939..13960   +  protein_bind   CAP binding site: CAP binding activates transcription in the presence of cAMP. E. coli catabolite activator protein
  13975..14005   +  promoter       lac promoter: promoter for the E. coli lac operon
  14009..14031   +  protein_bind   lac operator (fragment): The lac repressor binds to the lac operator to inhibit transcription in E. coli. This inhibition can be relieved by adding lactose or isopropyl-β-D-thiogalactopyranoside (IPTG). lac repressor encoded by lacI
  14066..14122   -  misc_feature   MCS: pUC18/19 multiple cloning site
  14119..14276   +  CDS            lacZα (fragment): LacZα fragment of β-galactosidase; lacZ fragment
  14282..14381   -  misc_feature   bom (fragment): basis of mobility region from pBR322
