[The description below was written by a language model from this plasmid's Addgene catalogue record and pLannotate feature annotations shown in this document.]
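Description:
pAGM65881 is a binary T-DNA vector for Agrobacterium-mediated plant transformation and CRISPR genome editing, built on the pAGM35831 backbone and described as a Level 2 cloning vector into which one or several guide RNA units can be inserted. It is an empty recipient: no insert is recorded, but it already carries Cas9 and a plant kanamycin selection cassette. The backbone combines a high-copy ColE1/pUC-type origin for propagation in E. coli with the pVS1 replication and stability functions (oriV, RepA, StaA) that maintain the plasmid in Agrobacterium. Bacterial selection is by kanamycin through an aphA-3 aminoglycoside phosphotransferase gene driven by the bla promoter.

Between the nopaline-type left and right border repeats, the annotated sequence shows a nopaline synthase promoter driving neo (nptII), closed by a NOS terminator, which provides kanamycin selection of transformed plant tissue. Downstream lies the Cas9 cassette, ending in a second NOS terminator. The automated annotation detects Cas9 only as two short fragments with homology to bacterial orthologues, which is consistent with the associated publication's description of a Cas9 gene interrupted by multiple introns. The region upstream of Cas9 is annotated only as fragments matching the Arabidopsis HST gene. This may represent plant genomic sequence serving as the promoter, but the record does not name the Cas9 promoter.

After the Cas9 terminator sits a lac promoter/operator, pUC multiple cloning site and lacZα fragment. This marks the position where guide RNA cassettes are presumably cloned, with loss of lacZα likely allowing blue/white screening, although the record does not spell out the cloning sites or the assembly enzymes.
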