Addgene plasmid #153215: pAGM65881
Purpose: (Empty Backbone) Level 2 cloning vector for one or several guide RNAs, already contains Cas9 and a kanamycin selection cassette for plant transformation
Depositing lab: Sylvestre Marillonnet. Depositing organization: Leibniz Institute of Plant Biochemistry (IPB). Publication: High-efficiency genome editing in plants mediated by a Cas9 gene containing multiple introns. Grutzner R, Martin P, Horn C, Mortensen S, Cram EJ, Lee-Parsons CWT, Stuttmann J, Marillonnet S. Plant Commun. 2020 Nov 23;2(2):100135. doi: 10.1016/j.xplc.2020.100135. eCollection 2021 Mar 8. PubMed 33898975.
Backbone
  Vector backbone: pAGM35831
  Backbone manufacturer: Marillonnet, IPB
  Backbone size (bp): 4851
  Vector type: Plant Expression, CRISPR
Growth in bacteria
  Bacterial resistance: Kanamycin, 50 μg/mL
  Growth temperature: 37°C
  Growth strain: DH5alpha ; DH10B
  Copy number: High Copy
Gene/Insert
  Gene/Insert name: None
Terms and licenses: Academic/Nonprofit Terms; Industry Terms: Not Available to Industry
Depositor comments: Please visit https://www.biorxiv.org/content/10.1101/2020.04.03.023036v1 for bioRxiv preprint.
How to cite: pAGM65881 was a gift from Sylvestre Marillonnet (Addgene plasmid # 153215 ; http://n2t.net/addgene:153215 ; RRID:Addgene_153215)
